>Addgene plasmid #57375 | mEos2-Farnesyl-5 | depositor partial sequence | sequence record 88509 | insert sequence
GACTTTCCAAAATGTCGTAACAACTCCGCCCCCATTGACGCAAATGGGCGGTAGGCGTGTACGGTGGGAG
GTCTATATAAGCAGAGCTGGTTTAGTGAACCGTCAGATCCGCTAGCGCTACCGGTCGCCACCATGAGTGC
GATTAAGCCAGACATGAAGATCAAACTCCGTATGGAAGGCAACGTAAACGGGCACCACTTTGTGATCGAC
GGAGATGGTACAGGCAAGCCTTTTGAGGGAAAACAGAGTATGGATCTTGAAGTCAAAGAGGGCGGACCTC
TGCCTTTTGCCTTTGATATCCTGACCACTGCATTCCATTACGGCAACAGGGTATTCGCCAAATATCCAGA
CAACATACAAGACTATTTTAAGCAGTCGTTTCCTAAGGGGTATTCGTGGGAACGAAGCTTGACTTTCGAA
GACGGGGGCATTTGCATTGCCAGAAACGACATAACAATGGAAGGGGACACTTTCTATAATAAAGTTCGAT
TTTATGGTACCAACTTTCCCGCCAATGGTCCAGTTATGCAGAAGAAGACGCTGAAATGGGAGCCCTCCAC
TGAGAAAATGTATGTGCGTGATGGAGTGCTGACGGGTGATATTCATATGGCTTTGTTGCTTGAAGGAAAT
GCCCATTACCGATGTGACTTCAGAACTACTTACAAAGCTAAGGAGAAGGGTGTCAAGTTACCAGGCTACC
ACTTTGTGGACCACTGCATTGAGATTTTAAGCCATGACAAAGATTACAACAAGGTTAAGCTGTATGAGCA
TGCTGTTGCTCATTCTGGATTGCCTGACAATGCCAGACGATCCGGACTCAGATCTAAGCTGAACCCTCCT
GATGAGAGTGGCCCCGGCTGCATGAGCTGCAAGTGTGTGCTCTCCTGAGAATTCTGCAGTCGACGGTACC
GCGGGCCCGGGATCCACCGGATCTAGATAACTGATCATAATCAGCCATACCACATTTGTAGAGGTTTTAC
TTGCTTTAAAAAAA
