[The description below was written by a language model from this plasmid's Addgene catalogue record.]
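Description:
mEos2-Farnesyl-5 is a mammalian expression plasmid that targets the photoconvertible fluorescent protein mEos2 to cellular membranes. It is built on an mEos2 backbone of about 4.75 kb, is maintained at high copy number in E. coli under kanamycin selection, and carries a neomycin resistance marker so that transfected mammalian cells can be selected with G418. The record does not list the origin of replication or give a feature table, so the detailed arrangement of backbone elements is not documented. The use of an SV40 polyA reverse sequencing primer does suggest an SV40 polyadenylation signal downstream of the coding region.

The payload is a CMV promoter-driven fusion of mEos2 to the final 20 amino acids of human HRAS. This C-terminal segment contains the CAAX-type farnesylation signal of H-Ras. When appended to a heterologous protein it directs lipid modification and anchors the protein to the inner face of the membrane, consistent with the stated membrane localization. The name implies that mEos2 lies N-terminal to the farnesylation sequence, as the signal must sit at the C-terminus to function. The "5" may denote a linker length, but the record does not say so.

mEos2 initially fluoresces green (excitation 505 nm, emission 516 nm) and can be photoconverted to a red form (excitation 569 nm, emission 581 nm). This makes the construct useful as a membrane marker for live-cell imaging, photoconversion-based tracking, and single-molecule localization or tracking. The associated publication, a study of single-molecule integrin dynamics, fits that use, with the construct probably serving as a generic membrane-anchored probe, although the record does not state its exact role there.
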