Addgene plasmid #57375: mEos2-Farnesyl-5
Purpose: Localization: Membrane, Excitation: 505 / 569, Emission: 516 / 581
Depositing lab: Michael Davidson & Catherine Galbraith. Depositing organization: Florida State University, Tallahassee. Publication: Changes in single-molecule integrin dynamics linked to local cellular behavior. Jaqaman K, Galbraith JA, Davidson MW, Galbraith CG. Mol Biol Cell. 2016 May 15;27(10):1561-9. doi: 10.1091/mbc.E16-01-0018. Epub 2016 Mar 23. PubMed 27009207.
Backbone
  Vector backbone: mEos2
  Backbone size w/o insert (bp): 4750
  Vector type: Mammalian Expression
  Selectable markers: Neomycin (select with G418)
Growth in bacteria
  Bacterial resistance: Kanamycin, 50 μg/mL
  Growth temperature: 37°C
  Growth strain: DH5alpha
  Copy number: High Copy
Gene/Insert
  Gene/Insert name: Farnesyl (alt name: NM_001130442.1)
  Species: H. sapiens (human)
  Mutation: encodes final 20 aa of NM_001130442.1
  Entrez Gene: HRAS (a.k.a. C-BAS/HAS, C-H-RAS, C-HA-RAS1, CTLO, H-RASIDX, HAMSV, HRAS1, RASH1, p21ras)
  Promoter: CMV
  Tag / fusion protein: mEos2
  Cloning method: Unknown
  Sequencing primers: 5′ CMV-F; 3′ SV40pA-R
Terms and licenses: Academic/Nonprofit Terms; Industry Terms
Depositor comments: . Excitation = 505 / 569; Emission = 516 / 581
How to cite: mEos2-Farnesyl-5 was a gift from Michael Davidson & Catherine Galbraith (Addgene plasmid # 57375 ; http://n2t.net/addgene:57375 ; RRID:Addgene_57375)
