LOCUS       Exported 4741 bp ds-DNA circular SYN 13-MAY-2021
DEFINITION  Localization: Membrane, Excitation: 505 / 569, Emission: 516 / 581.
ACCESSION   .
VERSION     .
KEYWORDS    mEos2-Farnesyl-5
SOURCE      synthetic DNA construct
  ORGANISM  synthetic DNA construct
REFERENCE   1 (bases 1 to 4741)
  AUTHORS   Jaqaman K, Galbraith JA, Davidson MW, Galbraith CG
  TITLE     Changes in single-molecule integrin dynamics linked to local
            cellular behavior.
  JOURNAL   Mol Biol Cell. 2016 May 15;27(10):1561-9. doi:
            10.1091/mbc.E16-01-0018. Epub 2016 Mar 23.
  PUBMED    27009207
REFERENCE   2 (bases 1 to 4741)
  AUTHORS   .
  TITLE     Direct Submission
  JOURNAL   Exported May 13, 2021 from SnapGene Server 1.1.58
            http://www.snapgene.com
FEATURES             Location/Qualifiers
     source          1..4741
                     /organism="synthetic DNA construct"
                     /mol_type="other DNA"
     enhancer        54..357
                     /label=CMV enhancer
                     /note="human cytomegalovirus immediate early enhancer"
     promoter        358..561
                     /label=CMV promoter
                     /note="human cytomegalovirus (CMV) immediate early
                     promoter"
     primer_bind     512..532
                     /label=CMV-F
                     /note="Human CMV immediate early promoter, forward primer"
     CDS             606..1283
                     /codon_start=1
                     /product="monomeric variant of green-to-red photoswitchable
                     fluorescent protein EosFP (McKinney et al., 2009)"
                     /label=mEos2
                     /translation="MSAIKPDMKIKLRMEGNVNGHHFVIDGDGTGKPFEGKQSMDLEVK
                     EGGPLPFAFDILTTAFHYGNRVFAKYPDNIQDYFKQSFPKGYSWERSLTFEDGGICIAR
                     NDITMEGDTFYNKVRFYGTNFPANGPVMQKKTLKWEPSTEKMYVRDGVLTGDIHMALLL
                     EGNAHYRCDFRTTYKAKEKGVKLPGYHFVDHCIEILSHDKDYNKVKLYEHAVAHSGLPD
                     NARR"
     polyA_signal    1522..1643
                     /label=SV40 poly(A) signal
                     /note="SV40 polyadenylation signal"
     primer_bind     complement(1559..1578)
                     /label=SV40pA-R
                     /note="SV40 polyA, reverse primer"
     primer_bind     1613..1632
                     /label=EBV-rev
                     /note="SV40 polyA terminator, reverse primer"
     rep_origin      complement(1650..2105)
                     /direction=LEFT
                     /label=f1 ori
                     /note="f1 bacteriophage origin of replication; arrow
                     indicates direction of (+) strand synthesis"
     primer_bind     complement(1787..1808)
                     /label=F1ori-F
                     /note="F1 origin, forward primer"
     primer_bind     1999..2018
                     /label=F1ori-R
                     /note="F1 origin, reverse primer"
     promoter        2132..2236
                     /gene="bla"
                     /label=AmpR promoter
     promoter        2238..2595
                     /label=SV40 promoter
                     /note="SV40 enhancer and early promoter"
     primer_bind     complement(2261..2281)
                     /label=pBABE 3'
                     /note="SV40 enhancer, reverse primer for pBABE vectors"
     rep_origin      2446..2581
                     /label=SV40 ori
                     /note="SV40 origin of replication"
     primer_bind     2508..2527
                     /label=SV40pro-F
                     /note="SV40 promoter/origin, forward primer"
     CDS             2630..3424
                     /codon_start=1
                     /gene="aph(3')-II (or nptII)"
                     /product="aminoglycoside phosphotransferase from Tn5"
                     /label=NeoR/KanR
                     /note="confers resistance to neomycin, kanamycin, and G418
                     (Geneticin(R))"
                     /translation="MIEQDGLHAGSPAAWVERLFGYDWAQQTIGCSDAAVFRLSAQGRP
                     VLFVKTDLSGALNELQDEAARLSWLATTGVPCAAVLDVVTEAGRDWLLLGEVPGQDLLS
                     SHLAPAEKVSIMADAMRRLHTLDPATCPFDHQAKHRIERARTRMEAGLVDQDDLDEEHQ
                     GLAPAELFARLKASMPDGEDLVVTHGDACLPNIMVENGRFSGFIDCGRLGVADRYQDIA
                     LATRDIAEELGGEWADRFLVLYGIAAPDSQRIAFYRLLDEFF"
     primer_bind     complement(2684..2703)
                     /label=Neo-R
                     /note="Neomycin resistance gene, reverse primer"
     primer_bind     3294..3313
                     /label=Neo-F
                     /note="Neomycin resistance gene, forward primer"
     primer_bind     complement(3612..3631)
                     /label=TK-pA-R
                     /note="Thymidine kinase polyA, reverse primer"
     polyA_signal    3656..3703
                     /label=HSV TK poly(A) signal
                     /note="herpes simplex virus thymidine kinase
                     polyadenylation signal (Cole and Stacy, 1985)"
     rep_origin      4032..4620
                     /direction=RIGHT
                     /label=ori
                     /note="high-copy-number ColE1/pMB1/pBR322/pUC origin of
                     replication"
     primer_bind     4521..4540
                     /label=pBR322ori-F
                     /note="pBR322 origin, forward primer"
ORIGIN
        1 taatagtaat caattacggg gtcattagtt catagcccat atatggagtt ccgcgttaca
       61 taacttacgg taaatggccc gcctggctga ccgcccaacg acccccgccc attgacgtca
      121 ataatgacgt atgttcccat agtaacgcca atagggactt tccattgacg tcaatgggtg
      181 gagtatttac ggtaaactgc ccacttggca gtacatcaag tgtatcatat gccaagtacg
      241 ccccctattg acgtcaatga cggtaaatgg cccgcctggc attatgccca gtacatgacc
      301 ttatgggact ttcctacttg gcagtacatc tacgtattag tcatcgctat taccatggtg
      361 atgcggtttt ggcagtacat caatgggcgt ggatagcggt ttgactcacg gggatttcca
      421 agtctccacc ccattgacgt caatgggagt ttgttttggc accaaaatca acgggacttt
      481 ccaaaatgtc gtaacaactc cgccccattg acgcaaatgg gcggtaggcg tgtacggtgg
      541 gaggtctata taagcagagc tggtttagtg aaccgtcaga tccgctagcg ctaccggtcg
      601 ccaccatgag tgcgattaag ccagacatga agatcaaact ccgtatggaa ggcaacgtaa
      661 acgggcacca ctttgtgatc gacggagatg gtacaggcaa gccttttgag ggaaaacaga
      721 gtatggatct tgaagtcaaa gagggcggac ctctgccttt tgcctttgat atcctgacca
      781 ctgcattcca ttacggcaac agggtattcg ccaaatatcc agacaacata caagactatt
      841 ttaagcagtc gtttcctaag gggtattcgt gggaacgaag cttgactttc gaagacgggg
      901 gcatttgcat tgccagaaac gacataacaa tggaagggga cactttctat aataaagttc
      961 gattttatgg taccaacttt cccgccaatg gtccagttat gcagaagaag acgctgaaat
     1021 gggagccctc cactgagaaa atgtatgtgc gtgatggagt gctgacgggt gatattcata
     1081 tggctttgtt gcttgaagga aatgcccatt accgatgtga cttcagaact acttacaaag
     1141 ctaaggagaa gggtgtcaag ttaccaggct accactttgt ggaccactgc attgagattt
     1201 taagccatga caaagattac aacaaggtta agctgtatga gcatgctgtt gctcattctg
     1261 gattgcctga caatgccaga cgatccggac tcagatctaa gctgaaccct cctgatgaga
     1321 gtggccccgg ctgcatgagc tgcaagtgtg tgctctcctg agaattctgc agtcgacggt
     1381 accgcgggcc cgggatccac cggatctaga taactgatca taatcagcca taccacattt
     1441 gtagaggttt tacttgcttt aaaaaacctc ccacacctcc ccctgaacct gaaacataaa
     1501 atgaatgcaa ttgttgttgt taacttgttt attgcagctt ataatggtta caaataaagc
     1561 aatagcatca caaatttcac aaataaagca tttttttcac tgcattctag ttgtggtttg
     1621 tccaaactca tcaatgtatc ttaacgcgta aattgtaagc gttaatattt tgttaaaatt
     1681 cgcgttaaat ttttgttaaa tcagctcatt ttttaaccaa taggccgaaa tcggcaaaat
     1741 cccttataaa tcaaaagaat agaccgagat agggttgagt gttgttccag tttggaacaa
     1801 gagtccacta ttaaagaacg tggactccaa cgtcaaaggn nnnnnnnnnn nnnnnnnnnn
     1861 nnnnnnnnnn nnnnnnnnnn nnnnnnnntn nnnnnnnnnn nnnnnnnnnn nnnnnnnnnn
     1921 nnnnnnnnnn nnnnnnnnnn nnnnnnnnnn nnnnnnnnnn nnnnnnnnnn nnnnnnnnnn
     1981 gnnnnnnnnn nnnnnnnnnn nnnnnnnnnn nnnnnnnnnn nnnnnnnnnn nnnnnnnnnn
     2041 nnnnnnnnnn nnnnnnnnnn nnnnnnnnnn nnnnnnnnnn nnnnnnnnnn nnnnnnnnnn
     2101 nnnnncaggt ggcacttttc ggggaaatgt gcgcggaacc cctatttgtt tatttttcta
     2161 aatacattca aatatgtatc cgctcatgag acaataaccc tgataaatgc ttcaataata
     2221 ttgaaaaagg aagagtcctg aggcggaaag aaccagctgt ggaatgtgtg tcagttaggg
     2281 tgtggaaagt ccccaggctc cccagcaggc agaagtatgc aaagcatgca tctcaattag
     2341 tcagcaacca ggtgtggaaa gtccccaggc tccccagcag gcagaagtat gcaaagcatg
     2401 catctcaatt agtcagcaac catagtcccg cccctaactc cgcccatccc gcccctaact
     2461 ccgcccagtt ccgcccattc tccgccccat ggctgactaa ttttttttat ttatgcagag
     2521 gccgaggccg cctcggcctc tgagctattc cagaagtagt gaggaggctt ttttggaggc
     2581 ctaggctttt gcaaagatcg atcaagagac aggatgagga tcgtttcgca tgattgaaca
     2641 agatggattg cacgcaggtt ctccggccgc ttgggtggag aggctattcg gctatgactg
     2701 ggcacaacag acaatcggct gctctgatgc cgccgtgttc cggctgtcag cgcaggggcg
     2761 cccggttctt tttgtcaaga ccgacctgtc cggtgccctg aatgaactgc aagacgaggc
     2821 agcgcggcta tcgtggctgg ccacgacggg cgttccttgc gcagctgtgc tcgacgttgt
     2881 cactgaagcg ggaagggact ggctgctatt gggcgaagtg ccggggcagg atctcctgtc
     2941 atctcacctt gctcctgccg agaaagtatc catcatggct gatgcaatgc ggcggctgca
     3001 tacgcttgat ccggctacct gcccattcga ccaccaagcg aaacatcgca tcgagcgagc
     3061 acgtactcgg atggaagccg gtcttgtcga tcaggatgat ctggacgaag agcatcaggg
     3121 gctcgcgcca gccgaactgt tcgccaggct caaggcgagc atgcccgacg gcgaggatct
     3181 cgtcgtgacc catggcgatg cctgcttgcc gaatatcatg gtggaaaatg gccgcttttc
     3241 tggattcatc gactgtggcc ggctgggtgt ggcggaccgc tatcaggaca tagcgttggc
     3301 tacccgtgat attgctgaag agcttggcgg cgaatgggct gaccgcttcc tcgtgcttta
     3361 cggtatcgcc gctcccgatt cgcagcgcat cgccttctat cgccttcttg acgagttctt
     3421 ctgagcggga ctctggggtt cgaaatgacc gaccaagcga cgcccaacct gccatcacga
     3481 gatttcgatt ccaccgccgc cttctatgaa aggttgggct tcggaatcgt tttccgggac
     3541 gccggctgga tgatcctcca gcgcggggat ctcatgctgg agttcttcgc ccaccctagg
     3601 gggaggctaa ctgaaacacg gaaggagaca ataccggaag gaacccgcgc tatgacggca
     3661 ataaaaagac agaataaaac gcacggtgtt gggtcgtttg ttcataaacg cggggttcgg
     3721 tcccagggct ggcactctgt cgatacccca ccgagacccc attggggcca atacgcccgc
     3781 gtttcttcct tttccccacc ccacccccca agttcgggtg aaggcccagg gctcgcagcc
     3841 aacgtcgggg cggcaggccc tgccatagcc tcaggttact catatatact ttagattgat
     3901 ttaaaacttc atttttaatt taaaaggatc taggtgaaga tcctttttga taatctcatg
     3961 accaaaatcc cttaacgtga gttttcgttc cactgagcgt cagaccccgt agaaaagatc
     4021 aaaggatctt cttgagatcc tttttttctg cgcgtaatct gctgcttgca aacaaaaaaa
     4081 ccaccgctac cagcggtggt ttgtttgccg gatcaagagc taccaactct ttttccgaag
     4141 gtaactggct tcagcagagc gcagatacca aatactgttc ttctagtgta gccgtagtta
     4201 ggccaccact tcaagaactc tgtagcaccg cctacatacc tcgctctgct aatcctgtta
     4261 ccagtggctg ctgccagtgg cgataagtcg tgtcttaccg ggttggactc aagacgatag
     4321 ttaccggata aggcgcagcg gtcgggctga acggggggtt cgtgcacaca gcccagcttg
     4381 gagcgaacga cctacaccga actgagatac ctacagcgtg agctatgaga aagcgccacg
     4441 cttcccgaag ggagaaaggc ggacaggtat ccggtaagcg gcagggtcgg aacaggagag
     4501 cgcacgaggg agcttccagg gggaaacgcc tggtatcttt atagtcctgt cgggtttcgc
     4561 cacctctgac ttgagcgtcg atttttgtga tgctcgtcag gggggcggag cctatggaaa
     4621 aacgccagca acgcggcctt tttacggttc ctggcctttt gctggccttt tgctcacatg
     4681 ttctttcctg cgttatcccc tgattctgtg gataaccgta ttaccgccat gcattagtta
     4741 t
//
